Addgene plasmid #15539: Dlx6
Depositing lab: John Rubenstein. Depositing organization: University of California, San Francisco (UCSF). Publication: Dlx genes encode DNA-binding proteins that are expressed in an overlapping and sequential pattern during basal ganglia differentiation. Liu JK, Ghattas I, Liu S, Chen S, Rubenstein JL. Dev Dyn. 1997 Dec . 210(4):498-512. 10.1002/(SICI)1097-0177(199712)210:4<498::AID-AJA12>3.0.CO;2-3 PubMed 9415433.
Backbone
  Vector backbone: pSport2
  Backbone size w/o insert (bp): 4300
  Vector type: Bacterial Expression
Growth in bacteria
  Bacterial resistance: Ampicillin, 100 μg/mL
  Growth temperature: 37°C
  Growth strain: DH5alpha
  Copy number: High Copy
Gene/Insert
  Gene/Insert name: Dlx6
  Species: M. musculus (mouse)
  Insert size (bp): 200
  Entrez Gene: Dlx6
  Cloning method: Restriction Enzyme; 5′ cloning site SalI (not destroyed); 3′ cloning site Not1 (not destroyed)
  Sequencing primers: 5′ SP6; 3′ T7
Terms and licenses: Academic/Nonprofit Terms; Industry Terms: Not Available to Industry
Depositor comments: To make sense probe, cut with NotI and transcribe with SP6.
How to cite: Dlx6 was a gift from John Rubenstein (Addgene plasmid # 15539 ; http://n2t.net/addgene:15539 ; RRID:Addgene_15539)
