[The description below was written by a language model from this plasmid's Addgene catalogue record.]
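Description:
Dlx6 is a small cDNA-fragment clone built in the pSport2 backbone (about 4.3 kb without insert), a high-copy bacterial cloning and in vitro transcription vector that is maintained in E. coli under ampicillin selection. Although the catalogue classifies it as a bacterial expression vector, nothing in the record suggests that it is meant to produce protein. The insert is only about 200 bp of the mouse (M. musculus) Dlx6 gene, which encodes a Distal-less-related homeodomain transcription factor, so it is a partial fragment rather than a full coding sequence. The record does not say which part of the transcript the fragment covers.

The fragment was cloned directionally between SalI (5′) and NotI (3′), and both sites remain intact. It is flanked by bacteriophage RNA polymerase promoters, with the SP6 site on the 5′ side and the T7 site on the 3′ side, which also serve as sequencing primer sites. This arrangement lets either strand be made as a run-off transcript after the plasmid is linearised at the far end of the insert. The depositor notes that cutting with NotI and transcribing with SP6 gives the sense probe, typically the negative control. By implication the antisense probe would come from the T7 side after linearising at the 5′ end, though the record does not say this.

The associated publication describes overlapping and sequential expression of the Dlx genes during basal ganglia differentiation. This fits use of the plasmid as a riboprobe template for detecting Dlx6 mRNA, for example by in situ hybridisation in developing mouse forebrain. No feature table was supplied, so other backbone elements are not documented here.
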