>Addgene plasmid #15539 | Dlx6 | addgene partial sequence | sequence record 22008 | T7 5'-TAATACGACTCACTATAGGG-3'
CAGAGTCCTGGATCCTCCTTGCCTCCTTCAGAAGCTCCGTAGGCGTTCACTCAGAGAAGTCACATCATCT
GTGGTCTCTGCATGGTGTCCTGGTGTGGTGAGGAATACCAGTGTGAATACCCCGGCATGTAGCTGTTGGG
AGGCATACTGACGCCCTTGGCAGAGGCAGAAACGTCCCACACTGGAGGCAGGGCTGGTGATCGTGGTGAC
AGGGCTGCTGAACCCGGGCTGCAGGAATTCGATATCAAGCTTATCGATACCGTCGACCTCGAGGGGGGGC
CCGGTACCAGCTTTTGTTCCCTTTAGTGAGGGTTAATTTCGAGCTTGGCGTAATCATGGTCATAGCTGTT
TCCTGTGTGAAATTGTTATCCGCTCACAATTCCACACAACATACGAGCCGGAAGCATAAAGTGTAAAGCC
TGGGGTGCCTAATGAGTGAGCTAACTCACATTAATTGCGTTGCGCTCACTGCCCGCTTTCCAGTCGGGAA
ACCTGTCGTGCCAGCTGCATTAATGAATCGGCCAACGCGCGGGGAGAGGCGGTTTGCGTATTGGGCGCTC
TTCCGCTTCCTCGCTCACTGACTCGCTGCGCTCGGTCGTTCGGCTGCGGCGAGCGGTAT
